>Addgene plasmid #140577 | pU6-pegRNA-HEK3+24 | addgene full sequence | sequence record 296569 | Addgene NGS Result
GAGGGCCTATTTCCCATGATTCCTTCATATTTGCATATACGATACAAGGCTGTTAGAGAGATAATTAGAA
TTAATTTGACTGTAAACACAAAGATATTAGTACAAAATACGTGACGTAGAAAGTAATAATTTCTTGGGTA
GTTTGCAGTTTTAAAATTATGTTTTAAAATGGACTATCATATGCTTACCGTAACTTGAAAGTATTTCGAT
TTCTTGGCTTTATATATCTTGTGGAAAGGACGAAACACCGGCCCAGACTGAGCACGTGAGTTTTAGAGCT
AGAAATAGCAAGTTAAAATAAGGCTAGTCCGTTATCAACTTGAAAAAGTGGCACCGAGTCGGTGCTGGAG
GAAGCAGGGCTTCCTTTCCTCTGCCATCACTTATCGTCGTCATCCTTGTAATCCGTGCTCAGTCTGTTTT
TTTAAGCTTGGGCCGCTCGAGGTACCTCTCTACATATGACATGTGAGCAAAAGGCCAGCAAAAGGCCAGG
AACCGTAAAAAGGCCGCGTTGCTGGCGTTTTTCCATAGGCTCCGCCCCCCTGACGAGCATCACAAAAATC
GACGCTCAAGTCAGAGGTGGCGAAACCCGACAGGACTATAAAGATACCAGGCGTTTCCCCCTGGAAGCTC
CCTCGTGCGCTCTCCTGTTCCGACCCTGCCGCTTACCGGATACCTGTCCGCCTTTCTCCCTTCGGGAAGC
GTGGCGCTTTCTCATAGCTCACGCTGTAGGTATCTCAGTTCGGTGTAGGTCGTTCGCTCCAAGCTGGGCT
GTGTGCACGAACCCCCCGTTCAGCCCGACCGCTGCGCCTTATCCGGTAACTATCGTCTTGAGTCCAACCC
GGTAAGACACGACTTATCGCCACTGGCAGCAGCCACTGGTAACAGGATTAGCAGAGCGAGGTATGTAGGC
GGTGCTACAGAGTTCTTGAAGTGGTGGCCTAACTACGGCTACACTAGAAGAACAGTATTTGGTATCTGCG
CTCTGCTGAAGCCAGTTACCTTCGGAAAAAGAGTTGGTAGCTCTTGATCCGGCAAACAAACCACCGCTGG
TAGCGGTGGTTTTTTTGTTTGCAAGCAGCAGATTACGCGCAGAAAAAAAGGATCTCAAGAAGATCCTTTG
ATCTTTTCTACGGGGTCTGACGCTCAGTGGAACGAAAACTCACGTTAAGGGATTTTGGTCATGAGATTAT
CAAAAAGGATCTTCACCTAGATCCTTTTAAATTAAAAATGAAGTTTTAAATCAATCTAAAGTATATATGA
GTAAACTTGGTCTGACAGTTACCAATGCTTAATCAGTGAGGCACCTATCTCAGCGATCTGTCTATTTCGT
TCATCCATAGTTGCCTGACTCCCCGTCGTGTAGATAACTACGATACGGGAGGGCTTACCATCTGGCCCCA
GTGCTGCAATGATACCGCGAGATCCACGCTCACCGGCTCCAGATTTATCAGCAATAAACCAGCCAGCCGG
AAGGGCCGAGCGCAGAAGTGGTCCTGCAACTTTATCCGCCTCCATCCAGTCTATTAATTGTTGCCGGGAA
GCTAGAGTAAGTAGTTCGCCAGTTAATAGTTTGCGCAACGTTGTTGCCATTGCTACAGGCATCGTGGTGT
CACGCTCGTCGTTTGGTATGGCTTCATTCAGCTCCGGTTCCCAACGATCAAGGCGAGTTACATGATCCCC
CATGTTGTGCAAAAAAGCGGTTAGCTCCTTCGGTCCTCCGATCGTTGTCAGAAGTAAGTTGGCCGCAGTG
TTATCACTCATGGTTATGGCAGCACTGCATAATTCTCTTACTGTCATGCCATCCGTAAGATGCTTTTCTG
TGACTGGTGAGTACTCAACCAAGTCATTCTGAGAATAGTGTATGCGGCGACCGAGTTGCTCTTGCCCGGC
GTCAATACGGGATAATACCGCGCCACATAGCAGAACTTTAAAAGTGCTCATCATTGGAAAACGTTCTTCG
GGGCGAAAACTCTCAAGGATCTTACCGCTGTTGAGATCCAGTTCGATGTAACCCACTCGTGCACCCAACT
GATCTTCAGCATCTTTTACTTTCACCAGCGTTTCTGGGTGAGCAAAAACAGGAAGGCAAAATGCCGCAAA
AAAGGGAATAAGGGCGACACGGAAATGTTGAATACTCATACTCTTCCTTTTTCAATATTATTGAAGCATT
TATCAGGGTTATTGTCTCATGAGCGGATACATATTTGAATGTATTTAGAAAAATAAACAAATAGGGGTTC
CGCGCACATTTCCCCGAAAAGTGCCACCTGACGTCGCTAGCTGTACAAAAAAGCAGGCTTTAAAGGAACC
AATTCAGTCGACTGGATCCGGTACCAAGGTCGGGCAGGAA
Features (pLannotate 1.2.2; 7 found; start..end, strand, type, name):
      1..241     +  promoter       U6 promoter: RNA polymerase III promoter for human U6 snRNA
    270..345     +  misc_RNA       gRNA scaffold: guide RNA scaffold for the Streptococcus pyogenes CRISPR/Cas9 system
    380..403     -  CDS            3xFLAG (fragment): three tandem FLAG® epitope tags
    520..1108    -  rep_origin     ori: high-copy-number ColE1/pMB1/pBR322/pUC origin of replication
   1279..2139    -  CDS            AmpR: β-lactamase; bla; confers resistance to ampicillin, carbenicillin, and related antibiotics
   2140..2244    -  promoter       AmpR promoter: bla
   2282..2299    +  protein_bind   attB1 (fragment): mutant version of attB; recombination site for the Gateway® BP reaction BP Clonase™
