[The description below was written by a language model from this plasmid's Addgene catalogue record and pLannotate feature annotations shown in this document.]
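Description:
pU6-pegRNA-HEK3+24 is a compact (about 2.35 kb) mammalian expression plasmid built on the pU6-pegRNA backbone, designed to transcribe a single prime editing guide RNA (pegRNA) in transfected mammalian cells. It is propagated in E. coli using a high-copy ColE1/pUC-type origin of replication and is selected with ampicillin through a β-lactamase (AmpR) gene driven by its native bla promoter. There is no mammalian selection marker, reporter or viral element annotated, so it is suited to transient delivery rather than stable selection or packaging.

The payload is a synthetic pegRNA cassette. A human U6 promoter, recognised by RNA polymerase III and well suited to producing short, uncapped, non-polyadenylated RNAs, sits immediately upstream of a short unannotated gap that would accommodate the spacer, followed by the Streptococcus pyogenes Cas9 guide RNA scaffold. The region downstream of the scaffold corresponds to the position of a pegRNA's 3′ extension, which normally carries the reverse transcriptase template and primer binding site. An annotated reverse-strand 3xFLAG fragment of only 24 nt falls in this region. This may reflect an epitope-tag-like sequence encoded in the edit template, with the "+24" in the name possibly denoting a 24-nt insertion, but the record does not state this explicitly. The name indicates targeting of the HEK3 locus, a commonly used human genomic test site. The short attB1 fragment annotated near the end is likely a backbone remnant or a chance match.

The pegRNA must be co-delivered with a separately supplied prime editor (Cas9 nickase fused to reverse transcriptase), which is not encoded here. Part of the plasmid derives from the original prime editing work, and it was deposited with a study profiling Cas9 variant specificity.
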