Addgene plasmid #140577: pU6-pegRNA-HEK3+24
Purpose: Expresses a pegRNA in mammalian cells
Depositing lab: Feng Zhang. Depositing organization: Broad Institute. Publication: Highly Parallel Profiling of Cas9 Variant Specificity. Schmid-Burgk JL, Gao L, Li D, Gardner Z, Strecker J, Lash B, Zhang F. Mol Cell. 2020 Mar 17. pii: S1097-2765(20)30143-X. doi: 10.1016/j.molcel.2020.02.023. PubMed 32187529.
Backbone
  Vector backbone: pU6-pegRNA
Growth in bacteria
  Bacterial resistance: Ampicillin, 100 μg/mL
  Growth temperature: 37°C
  Growth strain: DH5alpha
  Copy number: Unknown
Gene/Insert
  Gene/Insert name: pegRNA HEK3 +24
  Species: Synthetic
Resource information
  A portion of this plasmid was derived from a plasmid made by: Described in Anzalone et al., 2019
Terms and licenses: Academic/Nonprofit Terms; Industry Terms: Not Available to Industry
How to cite: pU6-pegRNA-HEK3+24 was a gift from Feng Zhang (Addgene plasmid # 140577 ; http://n2t.net/addgene:140577 ; RRID:Addgene_140577)
